Addgene plasmid #220455: psiTE(0)-p65AD
Purpose: Split intein version of Trojan-p65AD. Create p65AD hemi-driver lines from MiMIC lines, in which MiMIC cassette was inserted into Phase 0 coding intron.
Depositing lab: Benjamin White. Depositing organization: National Institute of Mental Health (NIMH). Publication: Hox gene-specific cellular targeting using split intein Trojan exons. Diao F, Vasudevan D, Heckscher ES, White BH. Proc Natl Acad Sci U S A. 2024 Apr 23;121(17):e2317083121. doi: 10.1073/pnas.2317083121. Epub 2024 Apr 11. PubMed 38602904.
Backbone
  Vector backbone: pBS
  Vector type: Insect Expression
Growth in bacteria
  Bacterial resistance: Ampicillin, 100 μg/mL
  Growth temperature: 37°C
  Growth strain: DH5alpha
  Copy number: High Copy
Gene/Insert
  Gene/Insert name: CfaN-p65AD-CfaC
  Species: Other
  Insert size (bp): 1590
  Cloning method: Gene Synthesis
Terms and licenses: Academic/Nonprofit Terms; Industry Terms: Not Available to Industry
How to cite: psiTE(0)-p65AD was a gift from Benjamin White (Addgene plasmid # 220455 ; http://n2t.net/addgene:220455 ; RRID:Addgene_220455)
