[The description below was written by a language model from this plasmid's Addgene catalogue record and pLannotate feature annotations shown in this document.]
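Description:
psiTE(0)-p65AD is a pBluescript-based donor plasmid for Drosophila transgenesis, listed as an insect expression vector, that carries a split intein version of the Trojan exon p65AD cassette. In E. coli it is maintained at high copy from a ColE1/pUC-type origin and selected with ampicillin through the β-lactamase gene. An f1 origin, T7 and T3 promoters, and lac promoter/lacZα remnants are carried over from the cloning backbone.

The payload is a roughly 1.6 kb synthesized insert, CfaN-p65AD-CfaC, flanked by two φC31 attB sites in opposite orientation. This arrangement allows φC31 integrase-mediated cassette exchange with the attP-flanked MiMIC element already present in a fly line. The annotation detects a DnaE-type N-intein fragment (corresponding to CfaN), an SV40 nuclear localization signal, and a fragment of human RELA/p65 that supplies the transcriptional activation domain. The C-terminal intein half (CfaC) and any splice acceptor or donor sequences, linkers or dimerization domains are not annotated in the feature table, although the region between the p65 segment and the second attB site is left uncalled. No dedicated promoter is annotated or recorded for the insert, consistent with expression being taken from the host gene after integration.

The construct is designed for MiMIC insertions lying in a coding intron of phase 0, the "(0)" in the name indicating the reading frame. Once swapped in, the exon is intended to be spliced into the host gene's transcript. In general, flanking an inserted protein with intein halves allows it to be excised from the surrounding polypeptide by protein splicing, though the record does not spell out this mechanism. The resulting flies are p65AD hemi-driver lines, used as one half of a split transcriptional activator system to restrict reporter or effector expression to cells defined by intersecting gene expression patterns.
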