Features (pLannotate 1.2.2; 16 found; start..end, strand, type, name):
     26..44      +  promoter       T7 promoter: promoter for bacteriophage T7 RNA polymerase
     87..156     +  protein_bind   attB: attB site for the φC31 integrase (Groth et al., 2000) phage φC31 integrase
    278..565     +  CDS            dnaE-N (fragment): DPO3A_SYNY3 - Experimental evidence at protein level: Swiss-Prot protein existence level 1. DNA polymerase III is a complex, multichain enzyme responsible for most of the replicative synthesis in bacteria. This DNA polymerase also exhibits 3' to 5' exonuclease activity. The alpha chain is the DNA polymerase (By similarity). From Synechocystis sp. (strain PCC 6803 / Kazusa).
    671..690     +  CDS            SV40 NLS (fragment): nuclear localization signal of SV40 (simian virus 40) large T antigen
    701..1513    +  CDS            RELA (fragment): TF65_HUMAN - Also known as NFKB3. Experimental evidence at protein level: Swiss-Prot protein existence level 1. NF-kappa-B is a pleiotropic transcription factor present in almost all cell types and is the endpoint of a series of signal transduction events that are initiated by a vast array of stimuli related to many biological processes such as inflammation, immunity, differentiation, cell growth, tumorigenesis and apoptosis. NF-kappa-B is a homo- or heterodimeric complex formed by the Rel-like domain- containing proteins RELA/p65, RELB, NFKB1/p105, NFKB1/p50, REL and NFKB2/p52. The heterodime
   2004..2073    -  protein_bind   attB: attB site for the φC31 integrase (Groth et al., 2000) phage φC31 integrase
   2119..2137    -  promoter       T3 promoter: promoter for bacteriophage T3 RNA polymerase
   2182..2198    -  protein_bind   lac operator: The lac repressor binds to the lac operator to inhibit transcription in E. coli. This inhibition can be relieved by adding lactose or isopropyl-β-D-thiogalactopyranoside (IPTG). lac repressor encoded by lacI
   2206..2236    -  promoter       lac promoter: promoter for the E. coli lac operon
   2251..2272    -  protein_bind   CAP binding site: CAP binding activates transcription in the presence of cAMP. E. coli catabolite activator protein
   2285..2377    -  CDS            lacI (fragment): lac repressor; lacI; The lac repressor binds to the lac operator to inhibit transcription in E. coli. This inhibition can be relieved by adding lactose or isopropyl-β-D-thiogalactopyranoside (IPTG).
   2560..3148    -  rep_origin     ori: high-copy-number ColE1/pMB1/pBR322/pUC origin of replication
   3319..4179    -  CDS            AmpR: β-lactamase; bla; confers resistance to ampicillin, carbenicillin, and related antibiotics
   4180..4284    -  promoter       AmpR promoter: bla
   4311..4739    +  rep_origin     f1 ori (sequence partly withheld): f1 bacteriophage origin of replication; arrow indicates direction of (+) strand synthesis
   4771..23      -  CDS            lacZα (fragment) (across the origin): LacZα fragment of β-galactosidase; lacZ fragment
>Addgene plasmid #220455 | psiTE(0)-p65AD | addgene full sequence | sequence record 436651 | Addgene NGS Result
TTGTAAAACGACGGCCAGTGAATTGTAATACGACTCACTATAGGGCGACCCACCGGTGCATGCGCGGCCG
CGATGTAGGTCACGGTCTCGAAGCCGCGGTGCGGGTGCCAGGGCGTGCCCTTGGGCTCCCCGGGCGCGTA
CTCCACCTCACCCATCTGGTCCATCATGATGTCTAGAAGTCGATCCAACATGGCGACTTGTCCCATCCCC
GGCATGTTTAAATATACTAATTATTCTTGAACTAATTTTAATCAACCGATTTATCTCTCTTCCGCAGGAA
TATTGCCTGTCCTACGACACCGAGATCCTGACCGTGGAGTACGGCTTCCTGCCCATCGGCAAGATCGTGG
AGGAGCGCATCGAGTGCACCGTGTACACCGTGGACAAGAACGGCTTCGTGTACACCCAGCCCATCGCCCA
GTGGCACAACCGCGGCGAGCAGGAGGTGTTCGAGTACTGCCTGGAGGACGGCTCCATCATCCGCGCCACC
AAGGACCACAAGTTCATGACCACCGACGGCCAGATGCTGCCCATCGACGAGATCTTCGAGCGCGGCCTGG
ACCTGAAGCAGGTGGACGGCCTGCCCGAGGGCCGCGGCAGCCTGCTGACCTGCGGCGATGTGGAGGAGAA
CCCCGGGCCCATGGATAAAGCGGAATTAATTCCCGAGCCTCCAAAAAAGAAGAGAAAGGTCGAATTGGGT
TCCACGCCGATGGAGTTCCAGTACCTGCCCGATACGGATGACCGTCACCGTATCGAAGAAAAGCGGAAGC
GAACCTATGAAACCTTCAAGTCCATCATGAAAAAGTCCCCCTTCTCGGGCCCCACGGACCCGCGCCCCCC
GCCCCGTCGTATTGCGGTTCCTTCGCGCAGCAGTGCCAGCGTCCCCAAACCCGCACCGCAGCCCTACCCG
TTCACTTCCTCCCTTAGCACGATTAACTATGATGAGTTCCCCACGATGGTGTTCCCCAGTGGACAAATTT
CCCAGGCATCGGCACTGGCTCCGGCCCCACCGCAAGTCCTCCCCCAGGCGCCCGCTCCGGCACCGGCTCC
CGCAATGGTGAGTGCTCTGGCCCAGGCCCCCGCTCCAGTCCCCGTGCTGGCGCCTGGACCCCCACAGGCA
GTTGCCCCTCCTGCTCCGAAACCAACGCAGGCGGGCGAAGGAACCCTGAGCGAGGCCCTCTTGCAGCTTC
AGTTCGATGACGAAGACTTGGGAGCCCTGCTGGGTAACAGCACAGACCCTGCCGTATTCACCGATCTCGC
ATCCGTGGACAACAGCGAGTTTCAGCAGCTCTTGAATCAGGGAATCCCGGTCGCACCTCATACCACAGAG
CCCATGCTGATGGAATACCCGGAGGCTATCACGCGACTGGTGACCGGCGCACAGCGACCACCCGATCCAG
CCCCTGCCCCACTGGGTGCCCCGGGTTTGCCCAATGGCCTCCTCAGCGGCGATGAGGATTTCTCCAGCAT
CGCTGATATGGATTTCTCCGCTTTGCTGAGCCAGATAAGCTCCGCTAGCGGAGGAGGTGGTGGAGGTGGA
GGTGGAGGTACTAGTCTGGAGATCGAGGCCGCCTTCCTGGAGCGCGAGAACACCGCCCTGGAGACCCGCG
TGGCCGAGCTGCGCCAGCGCGTGCAGCGCCTGCGCAACCGCGTGAGCCAGTACCGCACCCGCTACGGCCC
CCTGGGCGGCGGCAAGGAAGGACGCGGATCGTTGCTGACGTGCGGAGACGTGGAGGAGAATCCGGGCCCC
GTGAAGATCATCTCCCGCAAGTCCCTGGGCACCCAGAACGTGTACGACATCGGCGTGGAGAAGGACCACA
ACTTCCTGCTGAAGAACGGCCTGGTGGCCTCCAACTGCTTCAACGAGGTAAGTTATTGAACAATGGCATC
AAATGCCTTCATCATCACTACCCTTTAGCCCTTAAGACCCCACAATGACCTTACCCACTCAGAGAAAAAA
GTAAATATGAAAGCCCATTTGAACTTCTCATCATGATGGACCAGATGGGTGAGGTGGAGTACGCGCCCGG
GGAGCCCAAGGGCACGCCCTGGCACCCGCACCGCGGCTTCGAGACCGTGACCTACATCGGCGCGCCGGTA
CCACTAGTGGGGAGGTTCCCTTTAGTGAGGGTTAATTGCGCGCTTGGCGTAATCATGGTCATAGCTGTTT
CCTGTGTGAAATTGTTATCCGCTCACAATTCCACACAACATACGAGCCGGAAGCATAAAGTGTAAAGCCT
GGGGTGCCTAATGAGTGAGCTAACTCACATTAATTGCGTTGCGCTCACTGCCCGCTTTCCAGTCGGGAAA
CCTGTCGTGCCAGCTGCATTAATGAATCGGCCAACGCGCGGGGAGAGGCGGTTTGCGTATTGGGCGCTCT
TCCGCTTCCTCGCTCACTGACTCGCTGCGCTCGGTCGTTCGGCTGCGGCGAGCGGTATCAGCTCACTCAA
AGGCGGTAATACGGTTATCCACAGAATCAGGGGATAACGCAGGAAAGAACATGTGAGCAAAAGGCCAGCA
AAAGGCCAGGAACCGTAAAAAGGCCGCGTTGCTGGCGTTTTTCCATAGGCTCCGCCCCCCTGACGAGCAT
CACAAAAATCGACGCTCAAGTCAGAGGTGGCGAAACCCGACAGGACTATAAAGATACCAGGCGTTTCCCC
CTGGAAGCTCCCTCGTGCGCTCTCCTGTTCCGACCCTGCCGCTTACCGGATACCTGTCCGCCTTTCTCCC
TTCGGGAAGCGTGGCGCTTTCTCATAGCTCACGCTGTAGGTATCTCAGTTCGGTGTAGGTCGTTCGCTCC
AAGCTGGGCTGTGTGCACGAACCCCCCGTTCAGCCCGACCGCTGCGCCTTATCCGGTAACTATCGTCTTG
AGTCCAACCCGGTAAGACACGACTTATCGCCACTGGCAGCAGCCACTGGTAACAGGATTAGCAGAGCGAG
GTATGTAGGCGGTGCTACAGAGTTCTTGAAGTGGTGGCCTAACTACGGCTACACTAGAAGAACAGTATTT
GGTATCTGCGCTCTGCTGAAGCCAGTTACCTTCGGAAAAAGAGTTGGTAGCTCTTGATCCGGCAAACAAA
CCACCGCTGGTAGCGGTGGTTTTTTTGTTTGCAAGCAGCAGATTACGCGCAGAAAAAAAGGATCTCAAGA
AGATCCTTTGATCTTTTCTACGGGGTCTGACGCTCAGTGGAACGAAAACTCACGTTAAGGGATTTTGGTC
ATGAGATTATCAAAAAGGATCTTCACCTAGATCCTTTTAAATTAAAAATGAAGTTTTAAATCAATCTAAA
GTATATATGAGTAAACTTGGTCTGACAGTTACCAATGCTTAATCAGTGAGGCACCTATCTCAGCGATCTG
TCTATTTCGTTCATCCATAGTTGCCTGACTCCCCGTCGTGTAGATAACTACGATACGGGAGGGCTTACCA
TCTGGCCCCAGTGCTGCAATGATACCGCGAGACCCACGCTCACCGGCTCCAGATTTATCAGCAATAAACC
AGCCAGCCGGAAGGGCCGAGCGCAGAAGTGGTCCTGCAACTTTATCCGCCTCCATCCAGTCTATTAATTG
TTGCCGGGAAGCTAGAGTAAGTAGTTCGCCAGTTAATAGTTTGCGCAACGTTGTTGCCATTGCTACAGGC
ATCGTGGTGTCACGCTCGTCGTTTGGTATGGCTTCATTCAGCTCCGGTTCCCAACGATCAAGGCGAGTTA
CATGATCCCCCATGTTGTGCAAAAAAGCGGTTAGCTCCTTCGGTCCTCCGATCGTTGTCAGAAGTAAGTT
GGCCGCAGTGTTATCACTCATGGTTATGGCAGCACTGCATAATTCTCTTACTGTCATGCCATCCGTAAGA
TGCTTTTCTGTGACTGGTGAGTACTCAACCAAGTCATTCTGAGAATAGTGTATGCGGCGACCGAGTTGCT
CTTGCCCGGCGTCAATACGGGATAATACCGCGCCACATAGCAGAACTTTAAAAGTGCTCATCATTGGAAA
ACGTTCTTCGGGGCGAAAACTCTCAAGGATCTTACCGCTGTTGAGATCCAGTTCGATGTAACCCACTCGT
GCACCCAACTGATCTTCAGCATCTTTTACTTTCACCAGCGTTTCTGGGTGAGCAAAAACAGGAAGGCAAA
ATGCCGCAAAAAAGGGAATAAGGGCGACACGGAAATGTTGAATACTCATACTCTTCCTTTTTCAATATTA
TTGAAGCATTTATCAGGGTTATTGTCTCATGAGCGGATACATATTTGAATGTATTTAGAAAAATAAACAA
ATAGGGGTTCCGCGCACATTTCCCCGAAAAGTGCCACCTG
[124 nt withheld, positions 4311-4434]
C
[91 nt withheld, positions 4436-4526]
A
[49 nt withheld, positions 4528-4576]
CCTTTGACGTTGGAGTCCACGTTCTTT
[37 nt withheld, positions 4604-4640]
ACCCTATCTCGGTCTATTCTTTTGATTTATAAGGGATTTTGCCGATTTCGGCCTATTGGTTAAAAAATGA
GCTGATTTAACAAAAATTTAACGCGAATTTTAACAAAATATTAACGCTTACAATTTGCCATTCGCCATTC
AGGCTGCGCAACTGTTGGGAAGGGCGATCGGTGCGGGCCTCTTCGCTATTACGCCAGCTGGCGAAAGGGG
GATGTGCTGCAAGGCGATTAAGTTGGGTAACGCCAGGGTTTTCCCAGTCACGACG
